>Addgene plasmid #133781 | pMK33/Cas9 | addgene full sequence | sequence record 270597 | Addgene NGS Result
CCCGCGTTGCAGGCCATGCTGTCCAGGCAGGTAGATGACGACCATCAGGGACAGCTTCAAGGATCGCTCG
CGGCTCTTACCAGCCTAACTTCGATCATTGGACCGCTGATCGTCACGGCGATTTATGCCGCCTCGGCGAG
CACATGGAACGGGTTGGCATGGATTGTAGGCGCCGCCCTATACCTTGTCTGCCTCCCCGCGTTGCGTCGC
GGTGCATGGAGCCGGGCCACCTCGACCTGAATGGAAGCCGGCGGCACCTCGCTAACGGATTCACCACTCC
AAGAATTGGAGCCAATCAATTCTTGCGGAGAACTGTGAATGCGCAAACCAACCCTTGGCAGAACATATCC
ATCGCGTCCGCCATCTCCAGCAGCCGCACGCGGCGCATCTCGGGCAGCGTTGGGTCCTGGCCACGGGTGC
GCATGATCGTGCTCCTGTCGTTGAGGACCCGGCTAGGCTGGCGGGGTTGCCTTACTGGTTAGCAGAATGA
ATCACCGATACGCGAGCGAACGTGAAGCGACTGCTGCTGCAAAACGTCTGCGACCTGAGCAACAACATGA
ATGGTCTTCGGTTTCCGTGTTTCGTAAAGTCTGGAAACGCGGAAGTCAGCGCTCTTCCGCTTCCTCGCTC
ACTGACTCGCTGCGCTCGGTCGTTCGGCTGCGGCGAGCGGTATCAGCTCACTCAAAGGCGGTAATACGGT
TATCCACAGAATCAGGGGATAACGCAGGAAAGAACATGTGAGCAAAAGGCCAGCAAAAGGCCAGGAACCG
TAAAAAGGCCGCGTTGCTGGCGTTTTTCCATAGGCTCCGCCCCCCTGACGAGCATCACAAAAATCGACGC
TCAAGTCAGAGGTGGCGAAACCCGACAGGACTATAAAGATACCAGGCGTTTCCCCCTGGAAGCTCCCTCG
TGCGCTCTCCTGTTCCGACCCTGCCGCTTACCGGATACCTGTCCGCCTTTCTCCCTTCGGGAAGCGTGGC
GCTTTCTCATAGCTCACGCTGTAGGTATCTCAGTTCGGTGTAGGTCGTTCGCTCCAAGCTGGGCTGTGTG
CACGAACCCCCCGTTCAGCCCGACCGCTGCGCCTTATCCGGTAACTATCGTCTTGAGTCCAACCCGGTAA
GACACGACTTATCGCCACTGGCAGCAGCCACTGGTAACAGGATTAGCAGAGCGAGGTATGTAGGCGGTGC
TACAGAGTTCTTGAAGTGGTGGCCTAACTACGGCTACACTAGAAGGACAGTATTTGGTATCTGCGCTCTG
CTGAAGCCAGTTACCTTCGGAAAAAGAGTTGGTAGCTCTTGATCCGGCAAACAAACCACCGCTGGTAGCG
GTGGTTTTTTTGTTTGCAAGCAGCAGATTACGCGCAGAAAAAAAGGATCTCAAGAAGATCCTTTGATCTT
TTCTACGGGGTCTGACGCTCAGTGGAACGAAAACTCACGTTAAGGGATTTTGGTCATGAGATTATCAAAA
AGGATCTTCACCTAGATCCTTTTAAATTAAAAATGAAGTTTTAAATCAATCTAAAGTATATATGAGTAAA
CTTGGTCTGACAGTTACCAATGCTTAATCAGTGAGGCACCTATCTCAGCGATCTGTCTATTTCGTTCATC
CATAGTTGCCTGACTCCCCGTCGTGTAGATAACTACGATACGGGAGGGCTTACCATCTGGCCCCAGTGCT
GCAATGATACCGCGAGACCCACGCTCACCGGCTCCAGATTTATCAGCAATAAACCAGCCAGCCGGAAGGG
CCGAGCGCAGAAGTGGTCCTGCAACTTTATCCGCCTCCATCCAGTCTATTAATTGTTGCCGGGAAGCTAG
AGTAAGTAGTTCGCCAGTTAATAGTTTGCGCAACGTTGTTGCCATTGCTGCAGGCATCGTGGTGTCACGC
TCGTCGTTTGGTATGGCTTCATTCAGCTCCGGTTCCCAACGATCAAGGCGAGTTACATGATCCCCCATGT
TGTGCAAAAAAGCGGTTAGCTCCTTCGGTCCTCCGATCGTTGTCAGAAGTAAGTTGGCCGCAGTGTTATC
ACTCATGGTTATGGCAGCACTGCATAATTCTCTTACTGTCATGCCATCCGTAAGATGCTTTTCTGTGACT
GGTGAGTACTCAACCAAGTCATTCTGAGAATAGTGTATGCGGCGACCGAGTTGCTCTTGCCCGGCGTCAA
CACGGGATAATACCGCGCCACATAGCAGAACTTTAAAAGTGCTCATCATTGGAAAACGTTCTTCGGGGCG
AAAACTCTCAAGGATCTTACCGCTGTTGAGATCCAGTTCGATGTAACCCACTCGTGCACCCAACTGATCT
TCAGCATCTTTTACTTTCACCAGCGTTTCTGGGTGAGCAAAAACAGGAAGGCAAAATGCCGCAAAAAAGG
GAATAAGGGCGACACGGAAATGTTGAATACTCATACTCTTCCTTTTTCAATATTATTGAAGCATTTATCA
GGGTTATTGTCTCATGAGCGGATACATATTTGAATGTATTTAGAAAAATAAACAAATAGGGGTTCCGCGC
ACATTTCCCCGAAAAGTGCCACCTGACGTCTAAGAAACCATTATTATCATGACATTAACCTATAAAAATA
GGCGTATCACGAGGCCCTTTCGTCTTCAAGAATTCACATTTGTACGAATTTTTTTTTTATCAAAAGTTCG
AGTTTTTCACCAATTTCCTCATCAACCGAGCAAGGCAAACGGCTTTGAATAATATGGTGTTATATATACA
TATATCAAATCGCTGCTGACTGCGTGATTGATGGCCCCAAGATTACATATTATCGAATCAGGATTCAGAA
GGAGATCAATGTCAAATGCGGACAGGAACATGAAAGACGCCTGTTATGCGCAATTAAAAATTTGGGTTTA
ATTGCTGTGGAAACTGTTGTTGGCGGCATCTTAAGTTCCTGTTTAACAACATCAACTACTTATGTACGTA
GAAGCGTTTAAGCCATTTGCATACAGATGAGAACTGGCTTTTGTGCTAATCAGTCAAGATGACTCCGATG
ATGATGACTCATTACCTGACCAGTTTTCGCTGCTTTCTTTTCAACAACTACTTGTATATGTATTGTATCC
AATAGCAATACATTGAATTTCCATGGTCTAGTCACGTATTATCATTTAATTGACACCAAGTCGTGTTATT
GTTGAGCTATCGAGTTCAGCTCAAACATTTCTTATTCCCATGAATAAGCCGGCAAAAATATGCAATCTAT
GAAAGTTAATATAAGCAAACCTTACTTTGACTCAATACCAATGCACTTTGTGTCGATAGGTTCACGCAAT
TGAGGCGATTATTCCGATAACCCAAGCGATTGACTGTTCCCGTTTCGATTCCAATTGAAATTTGGAAATG
TACAATAGTTTTGCTATATGCTGTCAAGTACGCTCTTATCTTCTCTGGGTTTTCTTCAGAGTTTCGAAAC
GCTTCTTCTTTTTTTTGTTTTTTTTTTTTTGGAATCTCGTATTTTGGAAGGGGCTCCCCTCTGGAATTTG
TTACACTGTCGTTATCATTGCGAACAAGCGGCCCGAAGCTATCAGCGACTTTAACATTTACAATGCACTT
TTTTACGACCAATTAAATGTACATTTTCCTTTCTTCGCCCGTTGATAAGCGAACGCGATGTGGCGCAGGC
AATGTGTTGCTCTTGCGACACAAACGCAATCAAAATGGATTCAATTTCGCTTTTTCCCAGTGAAACGAAG
AACGAACCGACCATCATGATATGCTCCTCTGCATGTTGCGTATTGAATCAATGACAATTTCAATTAAGCC
GCCCGTTCGTCATGCGTTTTCGTGCGCTTCGAAATGCTGATAACGCTGCTGTCCTCCAACTGCTTTGCAT
GTGGACACAATTCCATTTATTTAATTCTTTTATTTGGATCGGTTAAATTAAAAAGCGCCTTGTTACGCAT
TTAACGTTGTTTCCGGTGCGTGGTGGTTTCATGCTTCTGGGAACGGCAAATGGGTTTAGGATTGGGAACC
CCTCATCATCTGTTGGAATATACTATTCAACCTACAAAAGTAACGTTAAACAACACTACTTTATATTTGA
TATGAATGGCCACACCTTTTATGCCATAAAACATATTGTAAGAGAATACCACTCTTTTTATTCCTTCTTT
CCTTCTTGTACGTTTTTTGCTGTAAGTAGGTCGTGGTGCTGGTGTTGCAGTTGAAATAACTTAAAATATA
AATCATAAAACTCAAACATAAACTTGACTATTTATTTATTTATTAAGAAAGGAAATATAAATTATAAATT
ACAACAGGTTATGGACCTGCAGCCAAGCTTGGCGCTCGTCCGGGGGCAATGAGATATGAAAAAGCCTGAA
CTCACCGCGACGTCTGTCGAGAAGTTTCTGATCGAAAAGTTCGACAGCGTCTCCGACCTGATGCAGCTCT
CGGAGGGCGAAGAATCTCGTGCTTTCAGCTTCGATGTAGGAGGGCGTGGATATGTCCTGCGGGTAAATAG
CTGCGCCGATGGTTTCTACAAAGATCGTTATGTTTATCGGCACTTTGCATCGGCCGCGCTCCCGATTCCG
GAAGTGCTTGACATTGGGGAATTCAGCGAGAGCCTGACCTATTGCATCTCCCGCCGTGCACAGGGTGTCA
CGTTGCAAGACCTGCCTGAAACCGAACTGCCCGCTGTTCTGCAGCCGGTCGCGGAGGCCATGGATGCGAT
CGCTGCGGCCGATCTTAGCCAGACGAGCGGGTTCGGCCCATTCGGACCGCAAGGAATCGGTCAATACACT
ACATGGCGTGATTTCATATGCGCGATTGCTGATCCCCATGTGTATCACTGGCAAACTGTGATGGACGACA
CCGTCAGTGCGTCCGTCGCGCAGGCTCTCGATGAGCTGATGCTTTGGGCCGAGGACTGCCCCGAAGTCCG
GCACCTCGTGCACGCGGATTTCGGCTCCAACAATGTCCTGACGGACAATGGCCGCATAACAGCGGTCATT
GACTGGAGCGAGGCGATGTTCGGGGATTCCCAATACGAGGTCGCCAACATCTTCTTCTGGAGGCCGTGGT
TGGCTTGTATGGAGCAGCAGACGCGCTACTTCGAGCGGAGGCATCCGGAGCTTGCAGGATCGCCGCGGCT
CCGGGCGTATATGCTCCGCATTGGTCTTGACCAACTCTATCAGAGCTTGGTTGACGGCAATTTCGATGAT
GCAGCTTGGGCGCAGGGTCGATGCGACGCAATCGTCCGATCCGGAGCCGGGACTGTCGGGCGTACACAAA
TCGCCCGCAGAAGCGCGGCCGTCTGGACCGATGGCTGTGTAGAAGTACTCGCCGATAGTGGAAACCGACG
CCCCAGCACTCGTCCGAGGGCAAAGGAATAGAGTAGATGCCGACCGAACAAGAGCTGATTTCGAGAACGC
CTCAGCCAGCAACTCGCGCGAGCCTAGCAAGGCAAATGCGAGAGAACGGCCTTACGCTTGGTGGCACAGT
TCTCGTCCACAGTTCGCTAAGCTCGCTCGGCTGGGTCGCGGGAGGGCCGGTCGCAGTGATTCAGGCCCTT
CTGGATTGTGTTGGTCCCCAGGGCACGATTGTCATGCCCACGCACTCGGGTGATCTGACTGATCCCGCAG
ATTGGAGATCGCCGCCCGTGCCTGCCGATTGGGTGCAGATCTTTGTGAAGGAACCTTACTTCTGTGGTGT
GACATAATTGGACAAACTACCTACAGAGATTTAAAGCTCTAAGGTAAATATAAAATTTTTAAGTGTATAA
TGTGTTAAACTACTGATTCTAATTGTTTGTGTATTTTAGATTCCAACCTATGGAACTGATGAATGGGAGC
AGTGGTGGAATGCCTTTAATGAGGAAAACCTGTTTTGCTCAGAAGAAATGCCATCTAGTGATGATGAGGC
TACTGCTGACTCTCAACATTCTACTCCTCCAAAAAAGAAGAGAAAGGTAGAAGACCCCAAGGACTTTCCT
TCAGAATTGCTAAGTTTTTTGAGTCATGCTGTGTTTAGTAATAGAACTCTTGCTTGCTTTGCTATTTACA
CCACAAAGGAAAAAGCTGCACTGCTATACAAGAAAATTATGGAAAAATATTCTGTAACCTTTATAAGTAG
GCATAACAGTTATAATCATAACATACTGTTTTTTCTTACTCCACACAGGCATAGAGTGTCTGCTATTAAT
AACTATGCTCAAAAATTGTGTACCTTTAGCTTTTTAATTTGTAAAGGGGTTAATAAGGAATATTTGATGT
ATAGTGCCTTGACTAGAGATCATAATCAGCCATACCACATTTGTAGAGGTTTTACTTGCTTTAAAAAACC
TCCCACACCTCCCCCTGAACCTGAAACATAAAATGAATGCAATTGTTGTTGTTAACTTGTTTATTGCAGC
TTATAATGGTTACAAATAAAGCAATAGCATCACAAATTTCACAAATAAAGCATTTTTTTCACTGCATTCT
AGTTGTGGTTTGTCCAAACTCATCAATGTATCTTATCATGTCTGGATCAATTCGTTGCAGGACAGGATGT
GGTGCCCGATGTGACTAGCTCTTTGCTGCAGGCCGTCCTATCCTCTGGTTCCGATAAGAGACCCAGAACT
CCGGCCCCCCACCGCCCACCGCCACCCCCATACATATGTGGTACGCAAGTAAGAGTGCCTGCGCATGCCC
CATGTGCCCCACCAAGAGCTTTGCATCCCATACAAGTCCCCAAAGTGGAGAACCGAACCAATTCTTCGCG
GGCAGAACAAAAGCTTCTGCACACGTCTCCACTCGAATTTGGAGCCGGCCGGCGTGTGCAAAAGAGGTGA
ATCGAACGAAAGACCCGTGTGTAAAGCCGCGTTTCCAAAATGTATAAAACCGAGAGCATCTGGCCAATGT
GCATCAGTTGTGGTCAGCAGCAAAATCAAGTGAATCATCTCAGTGCAACTAAAGGGGGGATCTCGAGGTC
GACGGTATCGATAAGCTTGATATCACAAGTTTGTACAAAAAAGCAGGCTCCGAATTCGCCCTTGCCACCA
TGGATTACAAGGATCACGATGGCGACTACAAGGACCATGACATCGACTATAAGGACGACGACGATAAGAT
GGCCCCCAAGAAGAAGCGCAAAGTGGGCATCCATGGCGTGCCAGCCGCCGATAAGAAGTACAGCATCGGC
CTGGATATCGGCACCAACAGCGTGGGCTGGGCCGTGATCACCGATGAGTACAAGGTGCCCAGCAAGAAGT
TCAAGGTGCTGGGCAACACCGATCGCCACAGCATCAAGAAGAACCTGATCGGCGCCCTGCTGTTCGATAG
CGGAGAAACCGCCGAGGCCACCCGCCTGAAGCGCACCGCCCGCCGCCGCTATACCCGCCGCAAGAATCGC
ATCTGCTATCTGCAAGAGATCTTCAGCAACGAGATGGCCAAGGTGGACGATAGCTTCTTCCACCGCCTGG
AGGAGTCCTTCCTGGTGGAGGAGGATAAGAAGCACGAGCGCCACCCCATCTTCGGCAACATCGTGGATGA
GGTGGCCTACCACGAGAAGTACCCCACCATCTACCATCTGCGCAAGAAGCTGGTGGATAGCACCGATAAG
GCCGATCTGCGCCTGATCTACCTGGCCCTGGCCCACATGATCAAGTTCCGCGGCCACTTCCTGATCGAGG
GCGATCTGAACCCCGATAACTCCGATGTGGATAAGCTGTTCATCCAGCTGGTGCAGACCTACAACCAGCT
GTTCGAGGAGAACCCCATCAACGCCAGCGGCGTGGACGCCAAGGCCATTCTGAGTGCCCGCCTGAGCAAG
AGTCGCCGCCTGGAGAATCTGATCGCCCAGCTGCCAGGCGAGAAGAAGAACGGCCTGTTCGGCAACCTGA
TTGCCCTGAGCCTGGGCCTGACCCCCAACTTCAAGAGCAACTTCGATCTGGCCGAGGATGCCAAGCTGCA
GCTGAGCAAGGATACCTACGATGATGATCTGGATAACCTGCTGGCCCAGATCGGCGATCAGTACGCCGAC
CTGTTTCTGGCCGCCAAGAACCTGTCCGATGCCATCCTGCTGAGCGACATCCTGCGCGTGAACACCGAGA
TCACCAAGGCCCCACTGAGCGCCTCGATGATCAAGCGCTACGATGAGCACCACCAGGATCTGACCCTGCT
GAAGGCCCTCGTGCGCCAGCAGCTGCCCGAGAAGTATAAGGAGATCTTCTTCGACCAGAGCAAGAACGGC
TACGCCGGCTACATCGATGGCGGAGCCAGCCAGGAGGAGTTCTACAAGTTCATCAAGCCCATCCTGGAGA
AGATGGATGGCACCGAGGAGCTGCTCGTGAAGCTGAACCGCGAGGATCTGCTGCGCAAGCAGCGCACCTT
CGATAACGGCAGCATCCCCCACCAGATCCACCTGGGAGAGCTGCACGCCATTCTGCGCCGCCAGGAGGAT
TTTTACCCGTTCCTGAAGGATAACCGCGAGAAGATTGAGAAGATCCTGACCTTCCGGATCCCCTACTACG
TGGGACCACTGGCCCGCGGCAATAGCCGCTTTGCCTGGATGACCCGCAAGAGCGAGGAAACCATCACCCC
CTGGAACTTCGAGGAGGTGGTGGATAAGGGCGCCAGCGCCCAGAGCTTCATCGAGCGCATGACCAACTTC
GACAAGAATCTGCCCAACGAGAAGGTGCTGCCCAAGCACAGCCTGCTGTACGAGTACTTCACCGTGTACA
ACGAGCTGACGAAAGTGAAATACGTGACCGAGGGAATGCGCAAGCCCGCCTTCCTGAGCGGAGAGCAGAA
GAAGGCCATCGTGGACCTGCTGTTTAAGACCAACCGCAAAGTGACCGTGAAGCAGCTGAAGGAGGACTAC
TTCAAGAAGATCGAGTGCTTCGACAGCGTGGAGATCTCGGGCGTGGAGGATCGCTTCAATGCCAGCCTGG
GCACGTACCACGATCTGCTGAAGATTATCAAGGACAAGGACTTCCTGGACAACGAGGAGAATGAGGACAT
TCTGGAGGACATCGTGCTGACCCTGACCCTGTTTGAGGATCGCGAGATGATCGAGGAGCGCCTCAAGACC
TACGCCCATCTGTTTGATGACAAAGTGATGAAGCAGCTGAAGCGCCGCCGCTACACCGGATGGGGACGCC
TGAGTCGCAAGCTGATCAACGGCATCCGCGATAAGCAGAGCGGCAAGACGATCCTGGATTTCCTGAAGTC
CGATGGCTTCGCCAATCGCAACTTCATGCAGCTGATCCACGACGATTCGCTGACCTTCAAGGAGGATATT
CAGAAGGCCCAGGTGTCCGGCCAGGGCGATAGCCTGCATGAGCACATTGCCAACCTGGCCGGCAGCCCCG
CCATTAAGAAGGGCATTCTGCAGACCGTGAAGGTGGTGGACGAGCTCGTGAAAGTGATGGGCCGCCACAA
GCCCGAGAATATCGTGATTGAGATGGCCCGCGAGAACCAGACCACCCAGAAGGGCCAGAAGAACAGCCGC
GAGCGCATGAAGCGCATCGAGGAGGGCATTAAGGAGCTGGGCAGCCAGATTCTGAAGGAGCACCCCGTGG
AGAACACCCAGCTGCAGAACGAGAAGCTGTACCTGTACTACCTGCAGAACGGCCGCGATATGTACGTGGA
CCAGGAGCTGGACATCAACCGCCTGTCCGACTACGATGTGGACCATATCGTGCCGCAGAGCTTTCTGAAG
GATGACAGCATCGATAACAAGGTGCTGACCCGCAGCGATAAGAACCGCGGCAAGTCCGATAACGTGCCCT
CGGAGGAGGTCGTGAAGAAGATGAAGAACTATTGGCGCCAGCTGCTGAACGCCAAGCTGATTACCCAGCG
CAAGTTCGACAATCTGACCAAGGCCGAGCGCGGAGGCCTGAGCGAGCTGGATAAGGCCGGCTTCATCAAG
CGCCAGCTGGTGGAAACCCGCCAGATTACCAAGCACGTGGCCCAGATTCTGGATAGCCGCATGAACACGA
AGTACGACGAGAATGATAAGCTGATTCGCGAAGTGAAAGTGATCACCCTGAAGTCCAAGCTGGTGTCCGA
TTTCCGCAAGGATTTCCAGTTCTATAAAGTGCGCGAGATCAACAACTACCACCACGCCCACGATGCCTAC
CTGAACGCCGTCGTGGGAACCGCCCTGATTAAGAAGTATCCCAAGCTGGAGAGCGAGTTCGTGTACGGCG
ATTATAAGGTGTACGACGTGCGCAAGATGATCGCCAAGTCCGAGCAGGAGATCGGCAAGGCCACCGCCAA
GTACTTTTTCTACAGCAACATCATGAATTTCTTCAAGACCGAGATTACCCTGGCCAACGGCGAGATCCGC
AAGCGCCCACTGATCGAAACGAATGGCGAAACCGGCGAGATTGTGTGGGACAAGGGCCGCGATTTTGCCA
CCGTGCGCAAGGTGCTGTCCATGCCCCAAGTGAACATTGTGAAAAAGACCGAGGTGCAGACGGGCGGCTT
CAGCAAGGAGTCCATTCTGCCGAAGCGCAACAGCGACAAGCTGATCGCCCGCAAGAAGGATTGGGACCCC
AAGAAGTACGGCGGCTTCGATAGCCCCACCGTGGCCTATAGTGTGCTGGTGGTGGCCAAGGTGGAGAAGG
GCAAGTCCAAGAAGCTGAAGTCCGTGAAGGAGCTGCTGGGCATCACCATCATGGAGCGCAGCAGCTTTGA
GAAGAACCCAATCGATTTCCTGGAGGCCAAGGGCTACAAGGAAGTGAAGAAGGATCTGATCATCAAGCTG
CCGAAGTACTCCCTGTTCGAGCTGGAGAACGGACGCAAGCGCATGCTGGCCAGTGCCGGCGAGCTGCAGA
AGGGAAACGAGCTGGCCCTGCCCTCGAAATATGTGAACTTCCTGTACCTGGCCAGCCACTACGAGAAGCT
GAAGGGCAGCCCCGAGGATAACGAGCAGAAGCAGCTGTTTGTGGAGCAGCACAAGCACTACCTGGACGAG
ATCATTGAGCAGATCAGCGAGTTCAGCAAGCGCGTGATCCTGGCCGACGCCAATCTGGATAAGGTGCTGA
GCGCCTACAACAAGCACCGCGACAAGCCAATCCGCGAGCAGGCCGAGAACATCATCCACCTGTTCACCCT
GACCAACCTGGGAGCCCCAGCCGCCTTCAAGTACTTCGATACCACCATCGATCGCAAGCGCTATACCAGC
ACCAAGGAGGTGCTGGACGCCACCCTGATCCACCAGAGCATCACCGGCCTGTACGAAACCCGCATCGATC
TGTCGCAGCTGGGAGGCGATAAGCGCCCAGCCGCCACCAAGAAGGCCGGACAGGCCAAAAAGAAGAAGTA
GCTCGAGGAATTCCTAGAGCTCGCTGATCAGCCTCGACTGTGCCTTCTAGTTGCCAGCCATCTGTTGTTT
GCCCCTCCCCCGTGCCTTCCTTGACCCTGGAAGGTGCCACTCCCACTGTCCTTTCCTAATAAAATGAGGA
AATTGCATCGCATTGTCTGAGTAGGTGTCATTCTATTCTGGGGGGTGGGGTGGGGCAGGACAGCAAGGGG
GAGGATTGGGAAGAGAATAGCAGGCATGCTGGGGAGCGGCCGCAGGAACCCCTAGTGATAAGGGCGAATT
CGACCCAGCTTTCTTGTACAAAGTGGTGATATCCGGTGGCGGAGGCAGTGGAAAGTCTTACCCAACTGTG
AGTGCTGATTACCAGGACGCCGTTGAGAAGGCGAAGAAGAAGCTCAGAGGCTTCATCGCTGAGAAGAGAT
GCGCTCCTCTAATGCTCCGTTTGGCATTCCACTCTGCTGGAACCTTTGACAAGGGCACGAAGACCGGTGG
ACCCTTCGGAACCATCAAGCACCCTGCCGAACTGGCTCACAGCGCTAACAACGGTCTTGACATCGCTGTT
AGGCTTTTGGAGCCACTCAAGGCGGAGTTCCCTATTTTGAGCTACGCCGATTTCTACCAGTTGGCTGGCG
TTGTTGCCGTTGAGGTCACGGGTGGACCTAAGGTTCCATTCCACCCTGGAAGAGAGGACAAGCCTGAGCC
ACCACCAGAGGGTCGCTTGCCCGATCCCACTAAGGGTTCTGACCATTTGAGAGATGTGTTTGGCAAAGCT
ATGGGGCTTACTGACCAAGATATCGTTGCTCTATCTGGGGGTCACACTATTGGAGCTGCACACAAGGAGC
GTTCTGGATTTGAGGGTCCCTGGACCTCTAATCCTCTTATTTTCGACAACTCATACTTCACGGAGTTGTT
GAGTGGTGAGAAGGAAGGTCTCCTTCAGCTACCTTCTGACAAGGCTCTTTTGTCTGACCCTGTATTCCGC
CCTCTCGTTGACAAATATGCAGCGGACGAAGATGCCTTCTTTGCTGATTACGCTGAGGCTCACCAAAAGC
TTTCCGAGCTTGGGTTTGCTGATGCCAGCGGAGGCGGTGGCTCCGAACAGAAACTTATCAGCGAGGAGGA
TCTCGGCGAGCAGAAGCTGATTTCGGAAGAAGACCTTGGAGAGCAAAAGCTCATATCCGAAGAGGACCTG
TCGTAAGAATTCCTGCAGCCCGGGGGATCCACTAGTTCTAGTCGACCATGAAGATCAAGATCATTGCCCC
GCCAGAGCGCAAGTACTCTGTCTGGATCGGTGGCTCCATCCTGGCTTCGCTGTCCACCTTCCAGCAGATG
TGGATCTCCAAGCAGGAGTACGACGAGTCCGGCCCCTCCATTGTGCACCGCAAGTGCTTCTAAGAAGGAT
CGCTTGTCTGGGCAAGAGGATCAGGATCGGGATGGTCTTGATTCTGCTGGAGGAGGAGGAGGAGAAGTCG
AGGAAGCAGCAGCGAAAGTGCAAGTGCGAGTGGTGGAAGTTTGGAGTGCAGCACAACAAAATCAACAACA
ACACCAACTACAAGATGAAAAGAGCGGAACCACCTGCACACCATCATCACTATCATCATCGTTTTGGGCG
CATGTTGTGTGGTTCCAGCGTATTAATATAATTAATTTATTCCACATGAGATATGATATGATATACTATG
TATTTTTTGTTTTTTTTTTATTTGTAAACCTTTAATATAACAAGAACTACAAAAAATGAAAATGAGCGAA
AATGCATATTCTGCCATTCCACACACACACCAACAACACCCAACACACGCACACCCACAAGCTTACACAC
ACACATTCGCGGCATGACAAGGACATCAAGATAAAGAAGAACTTAAAGAAGATATTTCCCAAAGCGCAAA
AAGAACACACACACATTGCAAAACACAAACAACACACTAGCGTTTTGTACAATTCGTCAGCAACCTTATG
TATTATTTTTTAATTATGATGTAATTATAAACAAAGTGAAACAAAAATATGAAAACAAAAAGGAAAATCA
AATCTGTCTTCTCTTTCTCCCGCTCTCCTCGCTCTCTGCTGCTAACCTCGCCCTCTCCTCTCTCATCTTT
TTGTCTGTCTCTCTTCCACATTTTTGCCGGCCGGCAAAATAATAACCCACACACACTCACACTTGGCTGC
AGTTTCGCGTGCGATATTCACACACATTCAAGCATACAAGCATACATACATATGTATTTTTTTTTTATTT
GTACACTTTTCTAATTGCATGCGTATCGATTGATAAGTTTACGCCTGAAAATGTTAATTAAAATGTGAAA
ATGCAACTGAAAAACTGATGAAATGAAACAACAACAAGCGAACAATTTGCTACATGTGTATTGTCTAACA
ACCGTTACTGCAACGGTTGCTTCGGAAAAGGGTGAAGAGGAAGAGGGCACGAGGTCGACTAGAGCGGCCG
CCGACGCGAGGCTGGATGGCCTTCCCCATTATGATTCTTCTCGCTTCCGGCGGCATCGGGATG
Features (pLannotate 1.2.2; 22 found; start..end, strand, type, name):
    482..610     -  CDS            YPB1_ECOLX (fragment): Protein predicted: Swiss-Prot protein existence level 4. From Escherichia coli.
    795..1383    -  rep_origin     ori: high-copy-number ColE1/pMB1/pBR322/pUC origin of replication
   1554..2414    -  CDS            AmpR: β-lactamase; bla; confers resistance to ampicillin, carbenicillin, and related antibiotics
   2415..2519    -  promoter       AmpR promoter: bla
   4001..4280    +  promoter       copia promoter: strong promoter from the Drosophila transposable element copia (Sinclair et al., 1986)
   4326..5351    +  CDS            HygR: aminoglycoside phosphotransferase from E. coli; aph(4)-Ia; confers resistance to hygromycin
   5369..5641    +  CDS            yokD (fragment): YOKD_BACSU - Experimental evidence at protein level: Swiss-Prot protein existence level 1. May contribute to antibiotic resistance. From Bacillus subtilis (strain 168).
   5638..5712    +  CDS            small t antigen (fragment): SV40 (simian virus 40) small t antigen
   5714..5779    +  intron         small t intron: SV40 (simian virus 40) small t antigen intron
   5909..5929    +  CDS            SV40 NLS: nuclear localization signal of SV40 (simian virus 40) large T antigen
   6248..6331    +  CDS            large T antigen (fragment): large T antigen from SV40 (simian virus 40)
   6354..6488    +  polyA_signal   SV40 poly(A) signal: SV40 polyadenylation signal
   6489..6915    +  promoter       MT promoter: Drosophila metallothionein promoter
   6922..6954    -  misc_feature   MCS (fragment): pBluescript multiple cloning site
   6955..6979    +  protein_bind   attB1: mutant version of attB; recombination site for the Gateway® BP reaction BP Clonase™
   7120..11220   +  CDS            cas9: CAS9_STRP1 - Also known as csn1 From Streptococcus pyogenes serotype M1.
  11308..11419   +  polyA_signal   bGH poly(A) signal: bovine growth hormone polyadenylation signal
  11553..11577   -  protein_bind   attB2: mutant version of attB; recombination site for the Gateway® BP reaction BP Clonase™
  11600..12346   +  CDS            APEX2: soybean ascorbate peroxidase, engineered to serve as a monomeric tag for electron microscopy and live-cell proteomics (Lam et al., 2015) more active than the original APEX due to the A134P mutation
  12467..12501   -  misc_feature   MCS (fragment): pBluescript multiple cloning site
  12565..12660   +  CDS            ACT_DICVI: Experimental evidence at transcript level: Swiss-Prot protein existence level 2. Actins are highly conserved proteins that are involved in various types of cell motility and are ubiquitously expressed in all eukaryotic cells. From Dictyocaulus viviparus (Bovine lungworm).
  13722..240     +  CDS            TcR (fragment) (across the origin): tetracycline efflux protein; tet; confers resistance to tetracycline
