[The description below was written by a language model from this plasmid's Addgene catalogue record and pLannotate feature annotations shown in this document.]
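Description:
pMK33/Cas9 is an insect expression plasmid of about 13.8 kb, built on the pMK33 backbone, that delivers a Drosophila codon-optimized Streptococcus pyogenes Cas9 to Drosophila cells. It is propagated in E. coli through a high-copy ColE1/pUC-type origin and selected with ampicillin via the β-lactamase gene. A fragment of a tetracycline resistance gene spanning the sequence origin appears to be a non-functional backbone remnant. For selection in insect cells, the strong copia transposable-element promoter drives a hygromycin resistance gene. This gene is followed by SV40 small t intron and polyadenylation sequences, which allows stably transfected cell populations to be established.

The Cas9 coding sequence lies downstream of the Drosophila metallothionein (MT) promoter, which is generally induced by metal ions such as copper and typically has some basal activity. Nuclease expression should therefore be adjustable rather than purely constitutive. The insert is flanked by attB1 and attB2 sites, which suggests it was introduced by Gateway recombination into a destination version of the vector, and it carries its own bovine growth hormone polyadenylation signal upstream of attB2. An APEX2 peroxidase coding sequence is annotated just beyond attB2, probably a C-terminal tag from the parental destination vector. Because the bGH terminator precedes it, it is unlikely to be fused to Cas9, though the record does not comment on this. A short actin-like match further downstream may reflect a 3′ regulatory region of the backbone.

The associated publication describes pooled genome-wide CRISPR screening for fitness genes in Drosophila cells, consistent with use of this plasmid to generate Cas9-expressing cell lines.
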