Addgene plasmid #133781: pMK33/Cas9
Purpose: Expresses drosophila-optimized Cas9
Depositing lab: Norbert Perrimon. Depositing organization: Harvard Medical School. Publication: Pooled genome-wide CRISPR screening for basal and context-specific fitness gene essentiality in Drosophila cells. Viswanatha R, Li Z, Hu Y, Perrimon N. Elife. 2018 Jul 27;7. pii: 36333. doi: 10.7554/eLife.36333. PubMed 30051818.
Backbone
  Vector backbone: pMK33
  Vector type: Insect Expression
Growth in bacteria
  Bacterial resistance: Ampicillin, 100 μg/mL
  Growth temperature: 37°C
  Growth strain: Top10
  Copy number: Unknown
Gene/Insert
  Gene/Insert name: Drosophila-optimized Cas9
  Cloning method: Unknown
  Sequencing primers: 5′ Unknown
Terms and licenses: Academic/Nonprofit Terms; Industry Terms: Not Available to Industry
Depositor comments: HMS clone ID number: EvNO00483429.
How to cite: pMK33/Cas9 was a gift from Norbert Perrimon (Addgene plasmid # 133781 ; http://n2t.net/addgene:133781 ; RRID:Addgene_133781)
